>Addgene plasmid #212949 | TALED_ Left-mouse-mtRnr1_A1555G-8e-E1347A | addgene full sequence | sequence record 424807 | Addgene NGS Result
TCGTCGCTATCGCAAGTAATATCGGCGGGAAGCAAGCTTTGGAAACAGTGCAACGCTTGTTGCCAGTTCT
GTGCCAAGCCCATGGTCTGACACCAGCACAAGTGGTCGCCATCGCATCCAACGGTGGTGGGAAACAGGCA
TTGGAGACAGTTCAACGGCTGCTTCCTGTGCTGTGCCAGGCTCACGGACTGACTCCTGACCAAGTTGTTG
CAATCGCCAGCAATAATGGTGGCAAACAAGCCCTTGAGACAGTCCAGCGGCTCCTCCCCGTCCTTTGTCA
AGCACATGGCCTCACACCAGCTCAAGTCGTTGCTATTGCTTCACATGATGGAGGTAAACAAGCACTTGAA
ACCGTGCAAAGACTCTTGCCCGTGCTTTGTCAAGCACATGGCTTGACACCCGAACAAGTGGTCGCTATTG
CATCCAACGGAGGGGGCAAGCAGGCTCTTGAAACAGTGCAACGCCTGCTGCCAGTCCTTTGCCAAGCCCA
TGGCCTTACTCCTGACCAAGTCGTGGCAATTGCTAGTAACGGTGGCGGGAAACAAGCACTTGAAACTGTT
CAGCGCTTGTTGCCCGTTCTCTGTCAGGATCACGGTCTTACACCAGATCAGGTTGTGGCCATTGCCTCAA
ACATAGGAGGAAAACAAGCATTGGAGACAGTGCAAAGGCTTTTGCCAGTTTTGTGTCAAGACCATGGGCT
GACTCCTGACCAGGTCGTTGCCATTGCTAGTCATGACGGGGGTAAACAGGCTCTCGAAACTGTGCAACGC
TTGTTGCCAGTTTTGTGCCAAGCTCATGGCTTGACACCTGCACAAGTGGTTGCAATCGCTTCACACGACG
GAGGAAAGCAAGCCCTCGAAACTGTGCAGCGGCTCCTCCCCGTGCTGTGTCAAGATCACGGCCTTACACC
CGCTCAAGTCGTCGCAATTGCCAGCAATGGAGGCGGTAAGCAGGCCTTGGAGACTGTTCAGAGGTTGTTG
CCCGTGCTTTGCCAAGATCATGGGCTTACACCTGCACAAGTTGTTGCAATTGCAAGCAACGGCGGCGGAA
AACAGGCACTGGAAACTGTGCAAAGACTCCTGCCAGTTTTGTGCCAGGCTCATGGCCTGACTCCAGACCA
GGTCGTTGCTATTGCCAGCAATAACGGAGGTAAGCAAGCATTGGAGACTGTTCAGCGGCTCCTCCCTGTC
CTCTGTCAGGCCCACGGGCTGACTCCTGCACAGGTGGTGGCCATCGCTTCAAACGGGGGGGGGAAGCAAG
CCCTCGAAACTGTTCAACGGTTGTTGCCTGTTTTGTGTCAGGATCACGGTCTGACTCCGGAACAGGTGGT
GGCGATTGCAAGCAACGGCGGCGGCAAACAGGCTCTAGAGAGCATTGTTGCCCAGCTCTCCAGACCTGAT
CCGGCGCTAGCCGCGTTGCTAGTCTCAGGAAGCGAAACTCCTGGTACCTCAGAGTCCGCTACTCCCGAAT
CCTCTGAGGTGGAGTTTTCCCACGAGTACTGGATGAGACATGCCCTGACCCTGGCCAAGAGGGCACGGGA
TGAGAGGGAGGTGCCTGTGGGAGCCGTGCTGGTGCTGAACAATAGAGTGATCGGCGAGGGCTGGAACAGA
GCCATCGGCCTGCACGACCCAACAGCCCATGCCGAAATTATGGCCCTGAGACAGGGCGGCCTGGTCATGC
AGAACTACAGACTGATTGACGCCACCCTGTACGTGACATTCGAGCCTTGCGTGATGTGCGCCGGCGCCAT
GATCCACTCTAGGATCGGCCGCGTGGTGTTTGGCGTGAGGAACTCAAAAAGAGGCGCCGCAGGCTCCCTG
ATGAACGTGCTGAACTACCCCGGCATGAATCACCGCGTCGAAATTACCGAGGGAATCCTGGCAGATGAAT
GTGCCGCCCTGCTGTGCGATTTCTATCGGATGCCTAGACAGGTGTTCAATGCTCAGAAGAAGGCCCAGAG
CTCCATCAACCTAGTCGGATCCGGCAGCTACGCCCTGGGTCCGTATCAGATTAGCGCCCCGCAGCTGCCA
GCTTACAATGGTCAGACCGTGGGTACCTTCTACTATGTGAACGACGCGGGCGGTCTGGAGAGCAAGGTGT
TTAGCAGCGGCGGTCCAACCCCGTACCCAAACTATGCCAATGCCGGTCATGTGGCCGGTCAGAGCGCCCT
GTTCATGCGTGATAACGGCATCAGCGAGGGTCTGGTGTTCCACAACAACCCGGAAGGCACCTGCGGTTTT
TGCGTGAACATGACCGAAACACTGCTGCCGGAAAACGCGAAAATGACCGTGGTGCCGCCGGAAGGTGCCA
TTCCAGTGAAGCGCGGCGCTACCGGTGAAACCAAAGTGTTTACCGGTAACAGCAACAGCCCGAAGAGCCC
GACCAAAGGCGGTTGCTAGTCAGGGCCCTATTCTATAGTGTCACCTAAATGCTAGAGCTCGCTGATCAGC
CTCGACTGTGCCTTCTAGTTGCCAGCCATCTGTTGTTTGCCCCTCCCCCGTGCCTTCCTTGACCCTGGAA
GGTGCCACTCCCACTGTCCTTTCCTAATAAAATGAGGAAATTGCATCGCATTGTCTGAGTAGGTGTCATT
CTATTCTGGGGGGTGGGGTGGGGCAGGACAGCAAGGGGGAGGATTGGGAAGACAATAGCAGGCATGCTGG
GGATGCGGTGGGCTCTATGGCTTCTGAGGCGGAAAGAACCAGCTGGGGCTCTAGGGGGTATCCCCACGCT
GCAGTGAGCGGGACTCTGGGGTTCGAAATGACCGACCAAGCGACGCCCAACCTGCCATCACGAGATTTCG
ATTCCACCGCCGCCTTCTATGAAAGGTTGGGCTTCGGAATCGTTTTCCGGGACGCCGGCTGGATGATCCT
CCAGCGCGGGGATCTCATGCTGGAGTTCTTCGCCCACCCCAACTTGTTTATTGCAGCTTATAATGGTTAC
AAATAAAGCAATAGCATCACAAATTTCACAAATAAAGCATTTTTTTCACTGCATTCTAGTTGTGGTTTGT
CCAAACTCATCAATGTATCTTATCATGTCTGTATACCGTCGACCTCTAGCTAGAGCTTGGCGTAATCATG
GTCATAGCTGTTTCCTGTGTGAAATTGTTATCCGCTCACAATTCCACACAACATACGAGCCGGAAGCATA
AAGTGTAAAGCCTGGGGTGCCTAATGAGTGAGCTAACTCACATTAATTGCGTTGCGCTCACTGCCCGCTT
TCCAGTCGGGAAACCTGTCGTGCCAGCTGCATTAATGAATCGGCCAACGCGCGGGGAGAGGCGGTTTGCG
TATTGGGCGCTCTTCCGCTTCCTCGCTCACTGACTCGCTGCGCTCGGTCGTTCGGCTGCGGCGAGCGGTA
TCAGCTCACTCAAAGGCGGTAATACGGTTATCCACAGAATCAGGGGATAACGCAGGAAAGAACATGTGAG
CAAAAGGCCAGCAAAAGGCCAGGAACCGTAAAAAGGCCGCGTTGCTGGCGTTTTTCCATAGGCTCCGCCC
CCCTGACGAGCATCACAAAAATCGACGCTCAAGTCAGAGGTGGCGAAACCCGACAGGACTATAAAGATAC
CAGGCGTTTCCCCCTGGAAGCTCCCTCGTGCGCTCTCCTGTTCCGACCCTGCCGCTTACCGGATACCTGT
CCGCCTTTCTCCCTTCGGGAAGCGTGGCGCTTTCTCATAGCTCACGCTGTAGGTATCTCAGTTCGGTGTA
GGTCGTTCGCTCCAAGCTGGGCTGTGTGCACGAACCCCCCGTTCAGCCCGACCGCTGCGCCTTATCCGGT
AACTATCGTCTTGAGTCCAACCCGGTAAGACACGACTTATCGCCACTGGCAGCAGCCACTGGTAACAGGA
TTAGCAGAGCGAGGTATGTAGGCGGTGCTACAGAGTTCTTGAAGTGGTGGCCTAACTACGGCTACACTAG
AAGAACAGTATTTGGTATCTGCGCTCTGCTGAAGCCAGTTACCTTCGGAAAAAGAGTTGGTAGCTCTTGA
TCCGGCAAACAAACCACCGCTGGTAGCGGTGGTTTTTTTGTTTGCAAGCAGCAGATTACGCGCAGAAAAA
AAGGATCTCAAGAAGATCCTTTGATCTTTTCTACGGGGTCTGACGCTCAGTGGAACGAAAACTCACGTTA
AGGGATTTTGGTCATGAGATTATCAAAAAGGATCTTCACCTAGATCCTTTTAAATTAAAAATGAAGTTTT
AAATCAATCTAAAGTATATATGAGTAAACTTGGTCTGACAGTTACCAATGCTTAATCAGTGAGGCACCTA
TCTCAGCGATCTGTCTATTTCGTTCATCCATAGTTGCCTGACTCCCCGTCGTGTAGATAACTACGATACG
GGAGGGCTTACCATCTGGCCCCAGTGCTGCAATGATACCGCGAGATCCACGCTCACCGGCTCCAGATTTA
TCAGCAATAAACCAGCCAGCCGGAAGGGCCGAGCGCAGAAGTGGTCCTGCAACTTTATCCGCCTCCATCC
AGTCTATTAATTGTTGCCGGGAAGCTAGAGTAAGTAGTTCGCCAGTTAATAGTTTGCGCAACGTTGTTGC
CATTGCTACAGGCATCGTGGTGTCACGCTCGTCGTTTGGTATGGCTTCATTCAGCTCCGGTTCCCAACGA
TCAAGGCGAGTTACATGATCCCCCATGTTGTGCAAAAAAGCGGTTAGCTCCTTCGGTCCTCCGATCGTTG
TCAGAAGTAAGTTGGCCGCAGTGTTATCACTCATGGTTATGGCAGCACTGCATAATTCTCTTACTGTCAT
GCCATCCGTAAGATGCTTTTCTGTGACTGGTGAGTACTCAACCAAGTCATTCTGAGAATAGTGTATGCGG
CGACCGAGTTGCTCTTGCCCGGCGTCAATACGGGATAATACCGCGCCACATAGCAGAACTTTAAAAGTGC
TCATCATTGGAAAACGTTCTTCGGGGCGAAAACTCTCAAGGATCTTACCGCTGTTGAGATCCAGTTCGAT
GTAACCCACTCGTGCACCCAACTGATCTTCAGCATCTTTTACTTTCACCAGCGTTTCTGGGTGAGCAAAA
ACAGGAAGGCAAAATGCCGCAAAAAAGGGAATAAGGGCGACACGGAAATGTTGAATACTCATACTCTTCC
TTTTTCAATATTATTGAAGCATTTATCAGGGTTATTGTCTCATGAGCGGATACATATTTGAATGTATTTA
GAAAAATAAACAAATAGGGGTTCCGCGCACATTTCCCCGAAAAGTGCCACCTGACGTCGACGGATCGGGA
GATCTCCCGATCCCCTATGGTGCACTCTCAGTACAATCTGCTCTGATGCCGCATAGTTAAGCCAGTATCT
GCTCCCTGCTTGTGTGTTGGAGGTCGCTGAGTAGTGCGCGAGCAAAATTTAAGCTACAACAAGGCAAGGC
TTGACCGACAATTGCATGAAGAATCTGCTTAGGGTTAGGCGTTTTGCGCTGCTTCGCGATGTACGGGCCA
GATATACGCGTTGACATTGATTATTGACTAGTTATTAATAGTAATCAATTACGGGGTCATTAGTTCATAG
CCCATATATGGAGTTCCGCGTTACATAACTTACGGTAAATGGCCCGCCTGGCTGACCGCCCAACGACCCC
CGCCCATTGACGTCAATAATGACGTATGTTCCCATAGTAACGCCAATAGGGACTTTCCATTGACGTCAAT
GGGTGGAGTATTTACGGTAAACTGCCCACTTGGCAGTACATCAAGTGTATCATATGCCAAGTACGCCCCC
TATTGACGTCAATGACGGTAAATGGCCCGCCTGGCATTATGCCCAGTACATGACCTTATGGGACTTTCCT
ACTTGGCAGTACATCTACGTATTAGTCATCGCTATTACCATGGTGATGCGGTTTTGGCAGTACATCAATG
GGCGTGGATAGCGGTTTGACTCACGGGGATTTCCAAGTCTCCACCCCATTGACGTCAATGGGAGTTTGTT
TTGGCACCAAAATCAACGGGACTTTCCAAAATGTCGTAACAACTCCGCCCCATTGACGCAAATGGGCGGT
AGGCGTGTACGGTGGGAGGTCTATATAAGCAGAGCTCTCTGGCTAACTAGAGAACCCACTGCTTACTGGC
TTATCGAAATTAATACGACTCACTATAGGGAGATGGCTCTTAGTCGAGCCGTCTGTGGTACTTCCCGACA
GCTTGCTCCAGTCTTGGGGTACCTTGGCTCCCGACAAAAGCACTCTCTCCCTGATTACCCTTACGATGTA
CCTGACTACGCCGGCTACCCTTACGACGTACCAGATTACGCTGGATATCCATACGATGTCCCTGATTATG
CTGGGATCCGAATTCAAGATCTACGCACGCTCGGCTACAGCCAGCAGCAACAGGAGAAGATCAAACCGAA
GGTTCGTTCGACAGTGGCGCAGCACCACGAGGCACTGGTCGGCCATGGGTTTACACACGCGCACATCGTT
GCGCTCAGCCAACACCCGGCAGCGTTAGGGACCGTCGCTGTCAAGTATCAGGACATGATCGCAGCGTTGC
CAGAGGCGACACACGAAGCGATCGTTGGCGTCGGCAAACAGTGGTCCGGCGCACGCGCTCTGGAGGCCTT
GCTCACGGTGGCGGGAGAGTTGAGAGGTCCACCGTTACAGTTGGACACAGGCCAACTTCTCAAGATTGCA
AAACGTGGCGGCGTGACCGCAGTGGAGGCAGTGCATGCATGGCGCAATGCACTGACGGGTGCCCCCCTGA
ACCTGACCCCTGCCCAGGTGGTGGCCATTGCCTCCCACGATGGAGGTAAGCAGGCTCTGGAGACAGTTCA
AAGATTGCTTCCAGTTCTTTGCCAGGATCACGGTTTGACACCCGACCAAGTCGTTGCAATCGCCAGTCAT
GATGGTGGTAAGCAAGCACTCGAAACCGTCCAGCGCTTGCTGCCCGTGCTCTGCCAGGCTCATGGGCTGA
CACCTGATCAGGTCGTGGCCATCGCATCAAATATAGGGGGTAAACAAGCTTTGGAGACTGTCCAGAGGCT
CCTCCCCGTCTTGTGTCAAGCCCATGGGTTGACTCCTGACCAGGTGGTTGCTATCGCTTCAAACAATGGT
GGTAAACAGGCTCTCGAAACCGTCCAGAGGTTGTTGCCCGTGCTTTGCCAGGCACACGGACTTACCCCTG
CACAGGTGGTTGCTATTGCCTCCAACGGTGGAGGCAAACAGGCCCTTGAGACTGTGCAACGCCTCCTTCC
CGTGCTGTGCCAAGATCATGGGCTGACACCAGCCCAAGTCGTCGCTATCGCAAGTAATATCGGCGGGAAG
CAAGCTTTGGAAACAGTGCAACGCTTGTTGCCAGTTCTGTGCCAAGCCCATGGTCTGACACCAGCACAAG
TGGTCGCCATCGCATCCAACGGTGG
Features (pLannotate 1.2.2; 22 found; start..end, strand, type, name):
   1473..1964    +  CDS            tadA: TADA_ECOLI - Also known as yfhC. Experimental evidence at protein level: Swiss-Prot protein existence level 1. Catalyzes the deamination of adenosine to inosine at the wobble position 34 of tRNA(Arg2). Essential for cell viability. From Escherichia coli (strain K12).
   1980..2396    +  CDS            dddA (fragment): DDDA_BURC1 - Experimental evidence at protein level: Swiss-Prot protein existence level 1. Toxic component of a toxin-immunity protein module, which functions as a cellular contact-dependent growth inhibition (CDI) system. CDI modules allow bacteria to communicate with and inhibit the growth of closely related neighboring bacteria in a contact-dependent fashion. Bacteria that have this module inhibit or kill bacteria without it, giving them a growth advantage. Probably specifically inhibited by cognate immunity protein DddI (Probable). The C-terminal 163 residue fragment has double-stranded DN
   2412..2430    -  promoter       SP6 promoter: promoter for bacteriophage SP6 RNA polymerase
   2456..2680    +  polyA_signal   bGH poly(A) signal: bovine growth hormone polyadenylation signal
   2684..2705    +  promoter       SV40 promoter (fragment): SV40 enhancer and early promoter
   2758..2916    +  CDS            ble (fragment): BLE_KLEPN - Experimental evidence at protein level: Swiss-Prot protein existence level 1. Binding protein with a strong affinity to the bleomycin family of antibiotics. Binds to CL990; an antimitotic-antibiotic compound. From Klebsiella pneumoniae.
   2911..3032    +  polyA_signal   SV40 poly(A) signal: SV40 polyadenylation signal
   3105..3121    -  protein_bind   lac operator: The lac repressor binds to the lac operator to inhibit transcription in E. coli. This inhibition can be relieved by adding lactose or isopropyl-β-D-thiogalactopyranoside (IPTG). lac repressor encoded by lacI
   3129..3159    -  promoter       lac promoter: promoter for the E. coli lac operon
   3174..3195    -  protein_bind   CAP binding site: CAP binding activates transcription in the presence of cAMP. E. coli catabolite activator protein
   3208..3300    -  CDS            lacI (fragment): lac repressor; lacI; The lac repressor binds to the lac operator to inhibit transcription in E. coli. This inhibition can be relieved by adding lactose or isopropyl-β-D-thiogalactopyranoside (IPTG).
   3483..4071    -  rep_origin     ori: high-copy-number ColE1/pMB1/pBR322/pUC origin of replication
   4242..5102    -  CDS            AmpR: β-lactamase; bla; confers resistance to ampicillin, carbenicillin, and related antibiotics
   5103..5207    -  promoter       AmpR promoter: bla
   5266..5318    -  misc_feature   bom (fragment): basis of mobility region from pBR322
   5473..5852    +  enhancer       CMV enhancer: human cytomegalovirus immediate early enhancer
   5853..6056    +  promoter       CMV promoter: human cytomegalovirus (CMV) immediate early promoter
   6052..6085    +  LTR            5' LTR (truncated) (fragment): truncated 5' long terminal repeat (LTR) from HIV-1
   6101..6119    +  promoter       T7 promoter: promoter for bacteriophage T7 RNA polymerase
   6129..6227    +  CDS            SOD2 (fragment): SODM_HUMAN - Experimental evidence at protein level: Swiss-Prot protein existence level 1. Destroys superoxide anion radicals which are normally produced within the cells and which are toxic to biological systems. From Homo sapiens (Human).
   6246..6272    +  CDS            HA: HA (human influenza hemagglutinin) epitope tag
   6318..6824    +  CDS            avrBs3 (fragment): AVRB3_XANEU - Experimental evidence at protein level: Swiss-Prot protein existence level 1. Avirulence protein. Acts as a transcription factor in C.annuum plants. In susceptible plants lacking the Bs3 resistance gene induces expression of a number of genes, including genes homologous to a family of auxin-induced genes, alpha-expansin genes, pectate lyase, anthocyanidin glucoside rhamnosyl transferase and at least one transcription factor, UPA20. Their expression leads to plant hypertrophy in mesophyll cells, probably mainly mediated by UPA20 (PubMed:17962565). In resistant plants induces the h
