[The description below was written by a language model from this plasmid's Addgene catalogue record and pLannotate feature annotations shown in this document.]
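Description:
TALED_ Left-mouse-mtRnr1_A1555G-8e-E1347A is a mammalian expression plasmid built on a pCMV backbone that encodes the "left" arm of a TALE-linked deaminase (TALED) designed for adenine base editing in mitochondrial DNA. It is maintained in E. coli through a high-copy ColE1/pUC-type origin and selected with ampicillin via the β-lactamase gene. The catalogue lists a total size of 7,248 bp, whereas the sequenced record used for annotation is 7,375 nt. The short SV40 promoter, ble and lacI fragments appear to be backbone remnants, not functional cassettes, so no intact mammalian selection marker is evident.

The roughly 3.5 kb synthetic open reading frame is driven by the CMV enhancer and immediate-early promoter and terminated by the bGH polyadenylation signal, with T7 and SP6 promoters flanking the insert. As annotated, it begins with a short fragment of human SOD2, consistent with a mitochondrial targeting sequence, followed by an HA epitope tag for detection. Next comes an AvrBs3-type TALE domain; only its N-terminal part is annotated, and the repeat array presumably occupies the unannotated stretch that wraps around the circular map's origin. Downstream lie an E. coli TadA-derived adenosine deaminase, which the "8e" in the name suggests is the evolved TadA8e variant, and a fragment of the Burkholderia DddA double-stranded DNA cytidine deaminase. "E1347A" denotes a substitution in DddA, generally known as catalytically inactivating. The TALE array directs the fusion to mouse mt-Rnr1, the mitochondrial 12S rRNA gene, to install the A1555G change. The "left" designation implies use with a partner right-arm construct, which this record does not describe.
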