Addgene plasmid #212949: TALED_ Left-mouse-mtRnr1_A1555G-8e-E1347A
Purpose: Expresses TALED_ Left-mouse-mtRnr1_A1555G-8e-E1347A in mammalian cells
Depositing lab: Jin-Soo Kim. Depositing organization: Seoul National University. Publication: Engineering TALE-linked deaminases to facilitate precision adenine base editing in mitochondrial DNA. Cho SI, Lim K, Hong S, Lee J, Kim A, Lim CJ, Ryou S, Lee JM, Mok YG, Chung E, Kim S, Han S, Cho SM, Kim J, Kim EK, Nam KH, Oh Y, Choi M, An TH, Oh KJ, Lee S, Lee H, Kim JS. Cell. 2024 Jan 4;187(1):95-109.e26. doi: 10.1016/j.cell.2023.11.035. PubMed 38181745.
Backbone
  Vector backbone: pCMV
  Total vector size (bp): 7248
  Vector type: Mammalian Expression
Growth in bacteria
  Bacterial resistance: Ampicillin, 100 μg/mL
  Growth temperature: 37°C
  Growth strain: DH5alpha
  Copy number: High Copy
Gene/Insert
  Gene/Insert name: TALED_ Left-mouse-mtRnr1_A1555G-8e-E1347A
  Species: Synthetic
  Insert size (bp): 3522
  Entrez Gene: mt-Rnr1
  Cloning method: Gibson Cloning
  Sequencing primers: 5′ CGCAAATGGGCGGTAGGCGTG; 3′ TAGAAGGCACAGTCGAGG
Terms and licenses: Academic/Nonprofit Terms; Industry Terms: Not Available to Industry
How to cite: TALED_ Left-mouse-mtRnr1_A1555G-8e-E1347A was a gift from Jin-Soo Kim (Addgene plasmid # 212949 ; http://n2t.net/addgene:212949 ; RRID:Addgene_212949)
